>Addgene plasmid #111015 | GEST-COMP-blac-flag-his | depositor full sequence | sequence record 208815 | GEST-COMP-blac-flag-his sequence 8344 bps
CTCGAGAAAGGCGTCTAACCAGTCACAGTCGCAAGGTAGGCTGAGCACCGTGGCGGGCGGCAGCGGGTGG
CGGTCGGGGTTGTTTCTGGCGGAGGTGCTGCTGATGATGTAATTAAAGTAGGCGGTCTTGAGACGGCGGA
TGGTCGAGGTGAGGTGTGGCAGGCTTGAGATCCAGCTGTTGGGGTGAGTACTCCCTCTCAAAAGCGGGCA
TTACTTCTGCGCTAAGATTGTCAGTTTCCAAAAACGAGGAGGATTTGATATTCACCTGGCCCGATCTGGC
CATACACTTGAGTGACAATGACATCCACTTTGCCTTTCTCTCCACAGGTGTCCACTCCCAGGTCCAAGTT
TGCCACCATGGAGTTTCAGACCCAGGTACTCATGTCCCTGCTGCTCTGCATGTCTGGTGCGGCCGCCATT
CAGCTGCACAGCGTGAACTACGCCCCTCTGAACTACATCGAGATCGGCGACACCCTGAGCAACAAAGTGG
GCGAGCTGTGGCACAGCCACCTGAACAGCTTCATCGACATCGTGTCCACCAAGGTGGTCAACAAGCTGGA
AGATGACCTGTCCAACGGCAACAACCTCGAGAAGTTCATGATCCTGCTCGAGGACGACGCCGACATCTTC
GACGCCAGCGCCTACGAGGGCAAGAACCTGGCCCTGATCCAGACCGAGTTCATCCGGAAGCTGAAGGACA
AGTTCAAGAACAGCAAGTTCGGCCAGAAGCTGAAAAAGCTGGGCAGCAAGGCCAAAGAGAAGCTGCTGAG
CCTGTACCAGAAGCACAAGGGCAAGCTGCGGCACTTCTTCAGCATCCTGCTGAAGTCCCTGGTCATCCCT
ATCGCCGTGCAGTTCATCAGAAAGAACCTGAACAAGTGGAAGCAGCGGACCCTGGAAGCCACACAGAAGC
TGGACGAGCAGAGCAAGAATATCGCCCAGCCCATCATCAACCGGCTGTACAACAGCTTCGAGGACAAGAT
CGAAGAGTACAGCCAGGAAAACAAGATCAACGTCGAGGATGAGCTGAACGCCCTGGGCCAGCTGGACAAG
GACAAGCAGGACATCCAGAAACTCGAGGAACAGGAAAAGGCTCTGCTGCAGGGCGCGCCGTCGACCTCCA
TCACGGCCTATAAGAGTGAGGGGGAGTCAGCGGAGTTCTCCTTCCCACTCAACCTTGGAGAGGAAAGCCT
GCAGGGAGAGTTGAGATGGAAGGCAGAGAAGGCTCCTTCTTCCCAGTCCTGGATCACCTTCTCCCTAAAG
AACCAAAAGGTGTCTGTGCAGAAGTCTACTAGCAACCCCAAGTTCCAGCTGTCCGAAACGCTCCCACTCA
CCCTTCAGATACCCCAGGTCTCCCTTCAGTTTGCTGGTTCTGGCAACCTGACCCTGACTCTGGACAGAGG
GATACTGTATCAGGAAGTGAACCTGGTGGTGATGAAAGTGACTCAGCCCGACAGCAACACTTTGACCTGT
GAGGTGATGGGACCCACCTCACCCAAGATGAGACTGATCTTGAAGCAGGAGAATCAGGAGGCCAGGGTCT
CCAGGCAGGAGAAAGTGATTCAAGTGCAGGCCCCTGAAGCAGGGGTGTGGCAATGTCTACTGAGTGAAGG
TGAAGAGGTCAAGATGGACTCCAAGATCCAGGTTTTATCCAAAGGGTTGAATTCCGGCGGCGGCTCCGGA
GGCGGTACCGGTGGCGGCGACCTAGCCCCACAGATGCTTCGAGAACTCCAGGAGACTAATGCGGCGCTGC
AAGACGTGAGAGAGCTCTTGCGACAGCAGGTCAAGGAGATCACCTTCCTGAAGAATACGGTGATGGAATG
TGACGCCTGCGGTCTAGACAGAAACCTGCCTCCACTAGCACCTCTGGGCCCACACCCAGAAACGCTGGTG
AAAGTAAAAGATGCTGAAGATCAGTTGGGTGCACGAGTGGGTTACATCGAACTGGATCTCAACAGCGGTA
AGATCCTTGAGAGTTTTCGCCCCGAAGAACGTTTTCCAATGATGAGCACTTTTAAAGTTCTGCTATGTGG
CGCGGTATTATCCCGTATTGACGCCGGGCAAGAGCAACTCGGTCGCCGCATACACTATTCTCAGAATGAC
TTGGTTGAGTACTCACCAGTCACAGAAAAGCATCTTACGGATGGCATGACAGTAAGAGAATTATGCAGTG
CTGCCATAACCATGAGTGATAACACTGCGGCCAACTTACTTCTGACAACGATCGGAGGACCGAAGGAGCT
AACCGCTTTTTTGCACAACATGGGGGATCATGTAACTCGCCTTGATCGTTGGGAACCGGAGCTGAATGAA
GCCATACCAAACGACGAGCGTGACACCACGATGCCTGTAGCAATGGCAACAACGTTGCGCAAACTATTAA
CTGGCGAACTACTTACTCTAGCTTCCCGGCAACAATTAATAGACTGGATGGAGGCGGATAAAGTTGCAGG
ACCACTTCTGCGCTCGGCCCTTCCGGCTGGCTGGTTTATTGCTGATAAATCTGGAGCCGGTGAGCGTGGG
TCTCGCGGTATCATTGCAGCACTGGGGCCAGATGGTAAGCCCTCCCGTATCGTAGTTATCTACACGACGG
GGAGTCAGGCAACTATGGATGAACGAAATAGACAGATCGCTGAGATAGGTGCCTCACTGATTAAGCATTG
GGGCCCTGACTACAAAGACCATGACGGTGATTATAAAGATCATGACATCGATTACAAGGATGACGATGAC
AAGGGCCCTCACCACCACCATCACCACTAATTAATTAAGGATCCCCCGACCTCGACCTCTGGCTAATAAA
GGAAATTTATTTTCATTGCAATAGTGTGTTGGAATTTTTTGTGTCTCTCACTCGGAAGGACATATGGGAG
GGCAAATCATTTGGTCGAGATCCCTCGGAGATCTCTAGCTAGAGGATCGATCCCCGCCCCGGACGAACTA
AACCTGACTACGACATCTCTGCCCCTTCTTCGCGGGGCAGTGCATGTAATCCCTTCAGTTGGTTGGTACA
ACTTGCCAACTGGGCCCTGTTCCACATGTGACACGGGGGGGGACCAAACACAAAGGGGTTCTCTGACTGT
AGTTGACATCCTTATAAATGGATGTGCACATTTGCCAACACTGAGTGGCTTTCATCCTGGAGCAGACTTT
GCAGTCTGTGGACTGCAACACAACATTGCCTTTATGTGTAACTCTTGGCTGAAGCTCTTACACCAATGCT
GGGGGACATGTACCTCCCAGGGGCCCAGGAAGACTACGGGAGGCTACACCAACGTCAATCAGAGGGGCCT
GTGTAGCTACCGATAAGCGGACCCTCAAGAGGGCATTAGCAATAGTGTTTATAAGGCCCCCTTGTTAACC
CTAAACGGGTAGCATATGCTTCCCGGGTAGTAGTATATACTATCCAGACTAACCCTAATTCAATAGCATA
TGTTACCCAACGGGAAGCATATGCTATCGAATTAGGGTTAGTAAAAGGGTCCTAAGGAACAGCGATATCT
CCCACCCCATGAGCTGTCACGGTTTTATTTACATGGGGTCAGGATTCCACGAGGGTAGTGAACCATTTTA
GTCACAAGGGCAGTGGCTGAAGATCAAGGAGCGGGCAGTGAACTCTCCTGAATCTTCGCCTGCTTCTTCA
TTCTCCTTCGTTTAGCTAATAGAATAACTGCTGAGTTGTGAACAGTAAGGTGTATGTGAGGTGCTCGAAA
ACAAGGTTTCAGGTGACGCCCCCAGAATAAAATTTGGACGGGGGGTTCAGTGGTGGCATTGTGCTATGAC
ACCAATATAACCCTCACAAACCCCTTGGGCAATAAATACTAGTGTAGGAATGAAACATTCTGAATATCTT
TAACAATAGAAATCCATGGGGTGGGGACAAGCCGTAAAGACTGGATGTCCATCTCACACGAATTTATGGC
TATGGGCAACACATAATCCTAGTGCAATATGATACTGGGGTTATTAAGATGTGTCCCAGGCAGGGACCAA
GACAGGTGAACCATGTTGTTACACTCTATTTGTAACAAGGGGAAAGAGAGTGGACGCCGACAGCAGCGGA
CTCCACTGGTTGTCTCTAACACCCCCGAAAATTAAACGGGGCTCCACGCCAATGGGGCCCATAAACAAAG
ACAAGTGGCCACTCTTTTTTTTGAAATTGTGGAGTGGGGGCACGCGTCAGCCCCCACACGCCGCCCTGCG
GTTTTGGACTGTAAAATAAGGGTGTAATAACTTGGCTGATTGTAACCCCGCTAACCACTGCGGTCAAACC
ACTTGCCCACAAAACCACTAATGGCACCCCGGGGAATACCTGCATAAGTAGGTGGGCGGGCCAAGATAGG
GGCGCGATTGCTGCGATCTGGAGGACAAATTACACACACTTGCGCCTGAGCGCCAAGCACAGGGTTGTTG
GTCCTCATATTCACGAGGTCGCTGAGAGCACGGTGGGCTAATGTTGCCATGGGTAGCATATACTACCCAA
ATATCTGGATAGCATATGCTATCCTAATCTATATCTGGGTAGCATAGGCTATCCTAATCTATATCTGGGT
AGCATATGCTATCCTAATCTATATCTGGGTAGTATATGCTATCCTAATTTATATCTGGGTAGCATAGGCT
ATCCTAATCTATATCTGGGTAGCATATGCTATCCTAATCTATATCTGGGTAGTATATGCTATCCTAATCT
GTATCCGGGTAGCATATGCTATCCTAATAGAGATTAGGGTAGTATATGCTATCCTAATTTATATCTGGGT
AGCATATACTACCCAAATATCTGGATAGCATATGCTATCCTAATCTATATCTGGGTAGCATATGCTATCC
TAATCTATATCTGGGTAGCATAGGCTATCCTAATCTATATCTGGGTAGCATATGCTATCCTAATCTATAT
CTGGGTAGTATATGCTATCCTAATTTATATCTGGGTAGCATAGGCTATCCTAATCTATATCTGGGTAGCA
TATGCTATCCTAATCTATATCTGGGTAGTATATGCTATCCTAATCTGTATCCGGGTAGCATATGCTATCC
TCATGATAAGCTGTCAAACATGAGAATTTTCTTGAAGACGAAAGGGCCTCGTGATACGCCTATTTTTATA
GGTTAATGTCATGATAATAATGGTTTCTTAGACGTCAGGTGGCACTTTTCGGGGAAATGTGCGCGGAACC
CCTATTTGTTTATTTTTCTAAATACATTCAAATATGTATCCGCTCATGAGACAATAACCCTGATAAATGC
TTCAATAATATTGAAAAAGGAAGAGTATGAGTATTCAACATTTCCGTGTCGCCCTTATTCCCTTTTTTGC
GGCATTTTGCCTTCCTGTTTTTGCTCACCCAGAAACGCTGGTGAAAGTAAAAGATGCTGAAGATCAGTTG
GGTGCACGAGTGGGTTACATCGAACTGGATCTCAACAGCGGTAAGATCCTTGAGAGTTTTCGCCCCGAAG
AACGTTTTCCAATGATGAGCACTTTTAAAGTTCTGCTATGTGGCGCGGTATTATCCCGTGTTGACGCCGG
GCAAGAGCAACTCGGTCGCCGCATACACTATTCTCAGAATGACTTGGTTGAGTACTCACCAGTCACAGAA
AAGCATCTTACGGATGGCATGACAGTAAGAGAATTATGCAGTGCTGCCATAACCATGAGTGATAACACTG
CGGCCAACTTACTTCTGACAACGATCGGAGGACCGAAGGAGCTAACCGCTTTTTTGCACAACATGGGGGA
TCATGTAACTCGCCTTGATCGTTGGGAACCGGAGCTGAATGAAGCCATACCAAACGACGAGCGTGACACC
ACGATGCCTGCAGCAATGGCAACAACGTTGCGCAAACTATTAACTGGCGAACTACTTACTCTAGCTTCCC
GGCAACAATTAATAGACTGGATGGAGGCGGATAAAGTTGCAGGACCACTTCTGCGCTCGGCCCTTCCGGC
TGGCTGGTTTATTGCTGATAAATCTGGAGCCGGTGAGCGTGGGTCTCGCGGTATCATTGCAGCACTGGGG
CCAGATGGTAAGCCCTCCCGTATCGTAGTTATCTACACGACGGGGAGTCAGGCAACTATGGATGAACGAA
ATAGACAGATCGCTGAGATAGGTGCCTCACTGATTAAGCATTGGTAACTGTCAGACCAAGTTTACTCATA
TATACTTTAGATTGATTTAAAACTTCATTTTTAATTTAAAAGGATCTAGGTGAAGATCCTTTTTGATAAT
CTCATGACCAAAATCCCTTAACGTGAGTTTTCGTTCCACTGAGCGTCAGACCCCGTAGAAAAGATCAAAG
GATCTTCTTGAGATCCTTTTTTTCTGCGCGTAATCTGCTGCTTGCAAACAAAAAAACCACCGCTACCAGC
GGTGGTTTGTTTGCCGGATCAAGAGCTACCAACTCTTTTTCCGAAGGTAACTGGCTTCAGCAGAGCGCAG
ATACCAAATACTGTTCTTCTAGTGTAGCCGTAGTTAGGCCACCACTTCAAGAACTCTGTAGCACCGCCTA
CATACCTCGCTCTGCTAATCCTGTTACCAGTGGCTGCTGCCAGTGGCGATAAGTCGTGTCTTACCGGGTT
GGACTCAAGACGATAGTTACCGGATAAGGCGCAGCGGTCGGGCTGAACGGGGGGTTCGTGCACACAGCCC
AGCTTGGAGCGAACGACCTACACCGAACTGAGATACCTACAGCGTGAGCTATGAGAAAGCGCCACGCTTC
CCGAAGGGAGAAAGGCGGACAGGTATCCGGTAAGCGGCAGGGTCGGAACAGGAGAGCGCACGAGGGAGCT
TCCAGGGGGAAACGCCTGGTATCTTTATAGTCCTGTCGGGTTTCGCCACCTCTGACTTGAGCGTCGATTT
TTGTGATGCTCGTCAGGGGGGCGGAGCCTATGGAAAAACGCCAGCAACGCGGCCTTTTTACGGTTCCTGG
CCTTTTGCTGGCCTTTTGCTCACATGTTCTTTCCTGCGTTATCCCCTGATTCTGTGGATAACCGTATTAC
CGCCTTTGAGTGAGCTGATACCGCTCGCCGCAGCCGAACGACCGAGCGCAGCGAGTCAGTGAGCGAGGAA
GCGGAAGAGCGCCCAATACGCAAACCGCCTCTCCCCGCGCGTTGGCCGATTCATTAATGCAGCTGGCACG
ACAGGTTTCCCGACTGGAAAGCGGGCAGTGAGCGCAACGCAATTAATGTGAGTTAGCTCACTCATTAGGC
ACCCCAGGCTTTACACTTTATGCTTCCGGCTCGTATGTTGTGTGGAATTGTGAGCGGATAACAATTTCAC
ACAGGAAACAGCTATGACCATGATTACGCCAAGCTCTAGCTAGAGGTCGACCAATTCTCATGTTTGACAG
CTTATCATCGCAGATCCGGGCAACGTTGTTGCCATTGCTGCAGGCGCAGAACTGGTAGGTATGGAAGATC
TATACATTGAATCAATATTGGCAATTAGCCATATTAGTCATTGGTTATATAGCATAAATCAATATTGGCT
ATTGGCCATTGCATACGTTGTATCTATATCATAATATGTACATTTATATTGGCTCATGTCCAATATGACC
GCCATGTTGACATTGATTATTGACTAGTTATTAATAGTAATCAATTACGGGGTCATTAGTTCATAGCCCA
TATATGGAGTTCCGCGTTACATAACTTACGGTAAATGGCCCGCCTGGCTGACCGCCCAACGACCCCCGCC
CATTGACGTCAATAATGACGTATGTTCCCATAGTAACGCCAATAGGGACTTTCCATTGACGTCAATGGGT
GGAGTATTTACGGTAAACTGCCCACTTGGCAGTACATCAAGTGTATCATATGCCAAGTCCGCCCCCTATT
GACGTCAATGACGGTAAATGGCCCGCCTGGCATTATGCCCAGTACATGACCTTACGGGACTTTCCTACTT
GGCAGTACATCTACGTATTAGTCATCGCTATTACCATGGTGATGCGGTTTTGGCAGTACACCAATGGGCG
TGGATAGCGGTTTGACTCACGGGGATTTCCAAGTCTCCACCCCATTGACGTCAATGGGAGTTTGTTTTGG
CACCAAAATCAACGGGACTTTCCAAAATGTCGTAATAACCCCGCCCCGTTGACGCAAATGGGCGGTAGGC
GTGTACGGTGGGAGGTCTATATAAGCAGAGCTCGTTTAGTGAACCGTCAGATCCTCACTCTCTTCCGCAT
CGCTGTCTGCGAGGGCCAGCTGTTGGGCTCGCGGTTGAGGACAAACTCTTCGCGGTCTTTCCAGTACTCT
TGGATCGGAAACCCGTCGGCCTCCGAACGGTACTCCGCCACCGAGGGACCTGAGCGAGTCCGCATCGACC
GGATCGGAAAACCT
Features (pLannotate 1.2.2; 22 found; start..end, strand, type, name):
    184..273     +  intron         chimeric intron (fragment): chimera between introns from adenovirus and immunoglobulin heavy chain genes
    292..338     +  CDS            IgH signal sequence (fragment): signal sequence from the mouse immunoglobulin heavy chain variable region
    816..832     +  CDS            BlpR (fragment): phosphinothricin acetyltransferase; Streptomyces hygroscopicus bar; confers resistance to bialophos or phosphinothricin
   1102..1662    +  CDS            Cd4 (fragment): CD4_RAT - Experimental evidence at protein level: Swiss-Prot protein existence level 1. Integral membrane glycoprotein that plays an essential role in the immune response and serves multiple functions in responses against both external and internal offenses. In T-cells, functions primarily as a coreceptor for MHC class II molecule:peptide complex. The antigens presented by class II peptides are derived from extracellular proteins while class I peptides are derived from cytosolic proteins. Interacts simultaneously with the T-cell receptor (TCR) and the MHC class II presented by antigen presenti
   1699..1866    +  CDS            COMP (fragment): COMP_HUMAN - Experimental evidence at protein level: Swiss-Prot protein existence level 1. May play a role in the structural integrity of cartilage via its interaction with other extracellular matrix proteins such as the collagens and fibronectin. Can mediate the interaction of chondrocytes with the cartilage extracellular matrix through interaction with cell surface integrin receptors. Could play a role in the pathogenesis of osteoarthritis. Potent suppressor of apoptosis in both primary chondrocytes and transformed cells. Suppresses apoptosis by blocking the activation of caspase-3 and by in
   1874..2661    +  CDS            bla(M) (fragment): β-lactamase lacking the signal sequence; bla(M); allows cytosolic expression of β-lactamase
   2668..2733    +  CDS            3xFLAG: three tandem FLAG® epitope tags, followed by an enterokinase cleavage site
   2795..2850    +  polyA_signal   β-globin poly(A) signal: rabbit β-globin polyadenylation signal (Gil and Proudfoot, 1987)
   3364..5045    -  rep_origin     oriP (fragment): Epstein-Barr virus oriP replication origin (Yates et al., 2000)
   5172..5276    +  promoter       AmpR promoter: bla
   5277..6137    +  CDS            AmpR: β-lactamase; bla; confers resistance to ampicillin, carbenicillin, and related antibiotics
   6308..6896    +  rep_origin     ori: high-copy-number ColE1/pMB1/pBR322/pUC origin of replication
   7079..7171    +  CDS            lacI (fragment): lac repressor; lacI; The lac repressor binds to the lac operator to inhibit transcription in E. coli. This inhibition can be relieved by adding lactose or isopropyl-β-D-thiogalactopyranoside (IPTG).
   7184..7205    +  protein_bind   CAP binding site: CAP binding activates transcription in the presence of cAMP. E. coli catabolite activator protein
   7220..7250    +  promoter       lac promoter: promoter for the E. coli lac operon
   7258..7274    +  protein_bind   lac operator: The lac repressor binds to the lac operator to inhibit transcription in E. coli. This inhibition can be relieved by adding lactose or isopropyl-β-D-thiogalactopyranoside (IPTG). lac repressor encoded by lacI
   7344..7360    +  promoter       tet promoter (fragment): E. coli promoter for tetracycline efflux protein gene
   7370..7395    -  CDS            bla(M) (fragment): β-lactamase lacking the signal sequence; bla(M); allows cytosolic expression of β-lactamase
   7569..7948    +  enhancer       CMV enhancer: human cytomegalovirus immediate early enhancer
   7950..8149    +  promoter       CMV promoter: human cytomegalovirus (CMV) immediate early promoter
   8217..8255    +  misc_feature   Ad SA (fragment): adenovirus major late transcript splice acceptor (Friedrich and Soriano, 1991)
   8288..153     -  CDS            PTP (fragment) (across the origin): TERM_ADE02 - Experimental evidence at protein level: Swiss-Prot protein existence level 1. Protein covalently bound to the viral DNA that acts as a primer for viral genomic replication by DNA strand displacement. Assembles on the viral origin of replication in an initiation complex with viral polymerase, DBP, host NFIA and host POU2F1/OCT1. During initiation, the polymerase covalently couples the first dCTP with Ser- 580 of pTP. The terminal protein stimulates the template activity over 20 fold compared to protein-free templates. Neo-synthesized viral genomes are linked to two preterminal prot
