>Addgene plasmid #111015 | GEST-COMP-blac-flag-his | addgene full sequence | sequence record 224578 | Addgene NGS Result
CTCGAGAAAGGCGTCTAACCAGTCACAGTCGCAAGGTAGGCTGAGCACCGTGGCGGGCGGCAGCGGGTGG
CGGTCGGGGTTGTTTCTGGCGGAGGTGCTGCTGATGATGTAATTAAAGTAGGCGGTCTTGAGACGGCGGA
TGGTCGAGGTGAGGTGTGGCAGGCTTGAGATCCAGCTGTTGGGGTGAGTACTCCCTCTCAAAAGCGGGCA
TTACTTCTGCGCTAAGATTGTCAGTTTCCAAAAACGAGGAGGATTTGATATTCACCTGGCCCGATCTGGC
CATACACTTGAGTGACAATGACATCCACTTTGCCTTTCTCTCCACAGGTGTCCACTCCCAGGTCCAAGTT
TGCCACCATGGAGTTTCAGACCCAGGTACTCATGTCCCTGCTGCTCTGCATGTCTGGTGCGGCCGCCATT
CAGCTGCACAGCGTGAACTACGCCCCTCTGAACTACATCGAGATCGGCGACACCCTGAGCAACAAAGTGG
GCGAGCTGTGGCACAGCCACCTGAACAGCTTCATCGACATCGTGTCCACCAAGGTGGTCAACAAGCTGGA
AGATGACCTGTCCAACGGCAACAACCTCGAGAAGTTCATGATCCTGCTCGAGGACGACGCCGACATCTTC
GACGCCAGCGCCTACGAGGGCAAGAACCTGGCCCTGATCCAGACCGAGTTCATCCGGAAGCTGAAGGACA
AGTTCAAGAACAGCAAGTTCGGCCAGAAGCTGAAAAAGCTGGGCAGCAAGGCCAAAGAGAAGCTGCTGAG
CCTGTACCAGAAGCACAAGGGCAAGCTGCGGCACTTCTTCAGCATCCTGCTGAAGTCCCTGGTCATCCCT
ATCGCCGTGCAGTTCATCAGAAAGAACCTGAACAAGTGGAAGCAGCGGACCCTGGAAGCCACACAGAAGC
TGGACGAGCAGAGCAAGAATATCGCCCAGCCCATCATCAACCGGCTGTACAACAGCTTCGAGGACAAGAT
CGAAGAGTACAGCCAGGAAAACAAGATCAACGTCGAGGATGAGCTGAACGCCCTGGGCCAGCTGGACAAG
GACAAGCAGGACATCCAGAAACTCGAGGAACAGGAAAAGGCTCTGCTGCAGGGCGCGCCGTCGACCTCCA
TCACGGCCTATAAGAGTGAGGGGGAGTCAGCGGAGTTCTCCTTCCCACTCAACCTTGGAGAGGAAAGCCT
GCAGGGAGAGTTGAGATGGAAGGCAGAGAAGGCTCCTTCTTCCCAGTCCTGGATCACCTTCTCCCTAAAG
AACCAAAAGGTGTCTGTGCAGAAGTCTACTAGCAACCCCAAGTTCCAGCTGTCCGAAACGCTCCCACTCA
CCCTTCAGATACCCCAGGTCTCCCTTCAGTTTGCTGGTTCTGGCAACCTGACCCTGACTCTGGACAGAGG
GATACTGTATCAGGAAGTGAACCTGGTGGTGATGAAAGTGACTCAGCCCGACAGCAACACTTTGACCTGT
GAGGTGATGGGACCCACCTCACCCAAGATGAGACTGATCTTGAAGCAGGAGAATCAGGAGGCCAGGGTCT
CCAGGCAGGAGAAAGTGATTCAAGTGCAGGCCCCTGAAGCAGGGGTGTGGCAATGTCTACTGAGTGAAGG
TGAAGAGGTCAAGATGGACTCCAAGATCCAGGTTTTATCCAAAGGGTTGAATTCCGGCGGCGGCTCCGGA
GGCGGTACCGGTGGCGGCGACCTAGCCCCACAGATGCTTCGAGAACTCCAGGAGACTAATGCGGCGCTGC
AAGACGTGAGAGAGCTCTTGCGACAGCAGGTCAAGGAGATCACCTTCCTGAAGAATACGGTGATGGAATG
TGACGCCTGCGGTCTAGACAGAAACCTGCCTCCACTAGCACCTCTGGGCCCACACCCAGAAACGCTGGTG
AAAGTAAAAGATGCTGAAGATCAGTTGGGTGCACGAGTGGGTTACATCGAACTGGATCTCAACAGCGGTA
AGATCCTTGAGAGTTTTCGCCCCGAAGAACGTTTTCCAATGATGAGCACTTTTAAAGTTCTGCTATGTGG
CGCGGTATTATCCCGTATTGACGCCGGGCAAGAGCAACTCGGTCGCCGCATACACTATTCTCAGAATGAC
TTGGTTGAGTACTCACCAGTCACAGAAAAGCATCTTACGGATGGCATGACAGTAAGAGAATTATGCAGTG
CTGCCATAACCATGAGTGATAACACTGCGGCCAACTTACTTCTGACAACGATCGGAGGACCGAAGGAGCT
AACCGCTTTTTTGCACAACATGGGGGATCATGTAACTCGCCTTGATCGTTGGGAACCGGAGCTGAATGAA
GCCATACCAAACGACGAGCGTGACACCACGATGCCTGTAGCAATGGCAACAACGTTGCGCAAACTATTAA
CTGGCGAACTACTTACTCTAGCTTCCCGGCAACAATTAATAGACTGGATGGAGGCGGATAAAGTTGCAGG
ACCACTTCTGCGCTCGGCCCTTCCGGCTGGCTGGTTTATTGCTGATAAATCTGGAGCCGGTGAGCGTGGG
TCTCGCGGTATCATTGCAGCACTGGGGCCAGATGGTAAGCCCTCCCGTATCGTAGTTATCTACACGACGG
GGAGTCAGGCAACTATGGATGAACGAAATAGACAGATCGCTGAGATAGGTGCCTCACTGATTAAGCATTG
GGGCCCTGACTACAAAGACCATGACGGTGATTATAAAGATCATGACATCGATTACAAGGATGACGATGAC
AAGGGCCCTCACCACCACCATCACCACTAATAATAAGGATCCCCCGACCTCGACCTCTGGCTAATAAAGG
AAATTTATTTTCATTGCAATAGTGTGTTGGAATTTTTTGTGTCTCTCACTCGGAAGGACATATGGGAGGG
CAAATCATTTGGTCGAGATCCCTCGGAGATCTCTAGCTAGAGGATCGATCCCCGCCCCGGACGAACTAAA
CCTGACTACGACATCTCTGCCCCTTCTTCGCGGGGCAGTGCATGTAATCCCTTCAGTTGGTTGGTACAAC
TTGCCAACTGGGCCCTGTTCCACATGTGACACGGGGGGGGACCAAACACAAAGGGGTTCTCTGACTGTAG
TTGACATCCTTATAAATGGATGTGCACATTTGCCAACACTGAGTGGCTTTCATCCTGGAGCAGACTTTGC
AGTCTGTGGACTGCAACACAACATTGCCTTTATGTGTAACTCTTGGCTGAAGCTCTTACACCAATGCTGG
GGGACATGTACCTCCCAGGGGCCCAGGAAGACTACGGGAGGCTACACCAACGTCAATCAGAGGGGCCTGT
GTAGCTACCGATAAGCGGACCCTCAAGAGGGCATTAGCAATAGTGTTTATAAGGCCCCCTTGTTAACCCT
AAACGGGTAGCATATGCTTCCCGGGTAGTAGTATATACTATCCAGACTAACCCTAATTCAATAGCATATG
TTACCCAACGGGAAGCATATGCTATCGAATTAGGGTTAGTAAAAGGGTCCTAAGGAACAGCGATATCTCC
CACCCCATGAGCTGTCACGGTTTTATTTACATGGGGTCAGGATTCCACGAGGGTAGTGAACCATTTTAGT
CACAAGGGCAGTGGCTGAAGATCAAGGAGCGGGCAGTGAACTCTCCTGAATCTTCGCCTGCTTCTTCATT
CTCCTTCGTTTAGCTAATAGAATAACTGCTGAGTTGTGAACAGTAAGGTGTATGTGAGGTGCTCGAAAAC
AAGGTTTCAGGTGACGCCCCCAGAATAAAATTTGGACGGGGGGTTCAGTGGTGGCATTGTGCTATGACAC
CAATATAACCCTCACAAACCCCTTGGGCAATAAATACTAGTGTAGGAATGAAACATTCTGAATATCTTTA
ACAATAGAAATCCATGGGGTGGGGACAAGCCGTAAAGACTGGATGTCCATCTCACACGAATTTATGGCTA
TGGGCAACACATAATCCTAGTGCAATATGATACTGGGGTTATTAAGATGTGTCCCAGGCAGGGACCAAGA
CAGGTGAACCATGTTGTTACACTCTATTTGTAACAAGGGGAAAGAGAGTGGACGCCGACAGCAGCGGACT
CCACTGGTTGTCTCTAACACCCCCGAAAATTAAACGGGGCTCCACGCCAATGGGGCCCATAAACAAAGAC
AAGTGGCCACTCTTTTTTTTGAAATTGTGGAGTGGGGGCACGCGTCAGCCCCCACACGCCGCCCTGCGGT
TTTGGACTGTAAAATAAGGGTGTAATAACTTGGCTGATTGTAACCCCGCTAACCACTGCGGTCAAACCAC
TTGCCCACAAAACCACTAATGGCACCCCGGGGAATACCTGCATAAGTAGGTGGGCGGGCCAAGATAGGGG
CGCGATTGCTGCGATCTGGAGGACAAATTACACACACTTGCGCCTGAGCGCCAAGCACAGGGTTGTTGGT
CCTCATATTCACGAGGTCGCTGAGAGCACGGTGGGCTAATGTTGCCATGGGTAGCATATACTACCCAAAT
ATCTGGATAGCATATGCTATCCTAATCTATATCTGGGTAGCATAGGCTATCCTAATCTATATCTGGGTAG
CATATGCTATCCTAATCTATATCTGGGTAGTATATGCTATCCTAATTTATATCTGGGTAGCATAGGCTAT
CCTAATCTATATCTGGGTAGCATATGCTATCCTAATCTATATCTGGGTAGTATATGCTATCCTAATCTGT
ATCCGGGTAGCATATGCTATCCTAATAGAGATTAGGGTAGTATATGCTATCCTAATTTATATCTGGGTAG
CATATACTACCCAAATATCTGGATAGCATATGCTATCCTAATCTATATCTGGGTAGCATATGCTATCCTA
ATCTATATCTGGGTAGCATAGGCTATCCTAATCTATATCTGGGTAGCATATGCTATCCTAATCTATATCT
GGGTAGTATATGCTATCCTAATTTATATCTGGGTAGCATAGGCTATCCTAATCTATATCTGGGTAGCATA
TGCTATCCTAATCTATATCTGGGTAGTATATGCTATCCTAATCTGTATCCGGGTAGCATATGCTATCCTC
ATGATAAGCTGTCAAACATGAGAATTTTCTTGAAGACGAAAGGGCCTCGTGATACGCCTATTTTTATAGG
TTAATGTCATGATAATAATGGTTTCTTAGACGTCAGGTGGCACTTTTCGGGGAAATGTGCGCGGAACCCC
TATTTGTTTATTTTTCTAAATACATTCAAATATGTATCCGCTCATGAGACAATAACCCTGATAAATGCTT
CAATAATATTGAAAAAGGAAGAGTATGAGTATTCAACATTTCCGTGTCGCCCTTATTCCCTTTTTTGCGG
CATTTTGCCTTCCTGTTTTTGCTCACCCAGAAACGCTGGTGAAAGTAAAAGATGCTGAAGATCAGTTGGG
TGCACGAGTGGGTTACATCGAACTGGATCTCAACAGCGGTAAGATCCTTGAGAGTTTTCGCCCCGAAGAA
CGTTTTCCAATGATGAGCACTTTTAAAGTTCTGCTATGTGGCGCGGTATTATCCCGTGTTGACGCCGGGC
AAGAGCAACTCGGTCGCCGCATACACTATTCTCAGAATGACTTGGTTGAGTACTCACCAGTCACAGAAAA
GCATCTTACGGATGGCATGACAGTAAGAGAATTATGCAGTGCTGCCATAACCATGAGTGATAACACTGCG
GCCAACTTACTTCTGACAACGATCGGAGGACCGAAGGAGCTAACCGCTTTTTTGCACAACATGGGGGATC
ATGTAACTCGCCTTGATCGTTGGGAACCGGAGCTGAATGAAGCCATACCAAACGACGAGCGTGACACCAC
GATGCCTGCAGCAATGGCAACAACGTTGCGCAAACTATTAACTGGCGAACTACTTACTCTAGCTTCCCGG
CAACAATTAATAGACTGGATGGAGGCGGATAAAGTTGCAGGACCACTTCTGCGCTCGGCCCTTCCGGCTG
GCTGGTTTATTGCTGATAAATCTGGAGCCGGTGAGCGTGGGTCTCGCGGTATCATTGCAGCACTGGGGCC
AGATGGTAAGCCCTCCCGTATCGTAGTTATCTACACGACGGGGAGTCAGGCAACTATGGATGAACGAAAT
AGACAGATCGCTGAGATAGGTGCCTCACTGATTAAGCATTGGTAACTGTCAGACCAAGTTTACTCATATA
TACTTTAGATTGATTTAAAACTTCATTTTTAATTTAAAAGGATCTAGGTGAAGATCCTTTTTGATAATCT
CATGACCAAAATCCCTTAACGTGAGTTTTCGTTCCACTGAGCGTCAGACCCCGTAGAAAAGATCAAAGGA
TCTTCTTGAGATCCTTTTTTTCTGCGCGTAATCTGCTGCTTGCAAACAAAAAAACCACCGCTACCAGCGG
TGGTTTGTTTGCCGGATCAAGAGCTACCAACTCTTTTTCCGAAGGTAACTGGCTTCAGCAGAGCGCAGAT
ACCAAATACTGTTCTTCTAGTGTAGCCGTAGTTAGGCCACCACTTCAAGAACTCTGTAGCACCGCCTACA
TACCTCGCTCTGCTAATCCTGTTACCAGTGGCTGCTGCCAGTGGCGATAAGTCGTGTCTTACCGGGTTGG
ACTCAAGACGATAGTTACCGGATAAGGCGCAGCGGTCGGGCTGAACGGGGGGTTCGTGCACACAGCCCAG
CTTGGAGCGAACGACCTACACCGAACTGAGATACCTACAGCGTGAGCTATGAGAAAGCGCCACGCTTCCC
GAAGGGAGAAAGGCGGACAGGTATCCGGTAAGCGGCAGGGTCGGAACAGGAGAGCGCACGAGGGAGCTTC
CAGGGGGAAACGCCTGGTATCTTTATAGTCCTGTCGGGTTTCGCCACCTCTGACTTGAGCGTCGATTTTT
GTGATGCTCGTCAGGGGGGCGGAGCCTATGGAAAAACGCCAGCAACGCGGCCTTTTTACGGTTCCTGGCC
TTTTGCTGGCCTTTTGCTCACATGTTCTTTCCTGCGTTATCCCCTGATTCTGTGGATAACCGTATTACCG
CCTTTGAGTGAGCTGATACCGCTCGCCGCAGCCGAACGACCGAGCGCAGCGAGTCAGTGAGCGAGGAAGC
GGAAGAGCGCCCAATACGCAAACCGCCTCTCCCCGCGCGTTGGCCGATTCATTAATGCAGCTGGCACGAC
AGGTTTCCCGACTGGAAAGCGGGCAGTGAGCGCAACGCAATTAATGTGAGTTAGCTCACTCATTAGGCAC
CCCAGGCTTTACACTTTATGCTTCCGGCTCGTATGTTGTGTGGAATTGTGAGCGGATAACAATTTCACAC
AGGAAACAGCTATGACCATGATTACGCCAAGCTCTAGCTAGAGGTCGACCAATTCTCATGTTTGACAGCT
TATCATCGCAGATCCGGGCAACGTTGTTGCCATTGCTGCAGGCGCAGAACTGGTAGGTATGGAAGATCTA
TACATTGAATCAATATTGGCAATTAGCCATATTAGTCATTGGTTATATAGCATAAATCAATATTGGCTAT
TGGCCATTGCATACGTTGTATCTATATCATAATATGTACATTTATATTGGCTCATGTCCAATATGACCGC
CATGTTGACATTGATTATTGACTAGTTATTAATAGTAATCAATTACGGGGTCATTAGTTCATAGCCCATA
TATGGAGTTCCGCGTTACATAACTTACGGTAAATGGCCCGCCTGGCTGACCGCCCAACGACCCCCGCCCA
TTGACGTCAATAATGACGTATGTTCCCATAGTAACGCCAATAGGGACTTTCCATTGACGTCAATGGGTGG
AGTATTTACGGTAAACTGCCCACTTGGCAGTACATCAAGTGTATCATATGCCAAGTCCGCCCCCTATTGA
CGTCAATGACGGTAAATGGCCCGCCTGGCATTATGCCCAGTACATGACCTTACGGGACTTTCCTACTTGG
CAGTACATCTACGTATTAGTCATCGCTATTACCATGGTGATGCGGTTTTGGCAGTACACCAATGGGCGTG
GATAGCGGTTTGACTCACGGGGATTTCCAAGTCTCCACCCCATTGACGTCAATGGGAGTTTGTTTTGGCA
CCAAAATCAACGGGACTTTCCAAAATGTCGTAATAACCCCGCCCCGTTGACGCAAATGGGCGGTAGGCGT
GTACGGTGGGAGGTCTATATAAGCAGAGCTCGTTTAGTGAACCGTCAGATCCTCACTCTCTTCCGCATCG
CTGTCTGCGAGGGCCAGCTGTTGGGCTCGCGGTTGAGGACAAACTCTTCGCGGTCTTTCCAGTACTCTTG
GATCGGAAACCCGTCGGCCTCCGAACGGTACTCCGCCACCGAGGGACCTGAGCGAGTCCGCATCGACCGG
ATCGGAAAACCT
Features (pLannotate 1.2.2; 22 found; start..end, strand, type, name):
    184..273     +  intron         chimeric intron (fragment): chimera between introns from adenovirus and immunoglobulin heavy chain genes
    292..338     +  CDS            IgH signal sequence (fragment): signal sequence from the mouse immunoglobulin heavy chain variable region
    816..832     +  CDS            BlpR (fragment): phosphinothricin acetyltransferase; Streptomyces hygroscopicus bar; confers resistance to bialophos or phosphinothricin
   1102..1662    +  CDS            Cd4 (fragment): CD4_RAT - Experimental evidence at protein level: Swiss-Prot protein existence level 1. Integral membrane glycoprotein that plays an essential role in the immune response and serves multiple functions in responses against both external and internal offenses. In T-cells, functions primarily as a coreceptor for MHC class II molecule:peptide complex. The antigens presented by class II peptides are derived from extracellular proteins while class I peptides are derived from cytosolic proteins. Interacts simultaneously with the T-cell receptor (TCR) and the MHC class II presented by antigen presenti
   1699..1866    +  CDS            COMP (fragment): COMP_HUMAN - Experimental evidence at protein level: Swiss-Prot protein existence level 1. May play a role in the structural integrity of cartilage via its interaction with other extracellular matrix proteins such as the collagens and fibronectin. Can mediate the interaction of chondrocytes with the cartilage extracellular matrix through interaction with cell surface integrin receptors. Could play a role in the pathogenesis of osteoarthritis. Potent suppressor of apoptosis in both primary chondrocytes and transformed cells. Suppresses apoptosis by blocking the activation of caspase-3 and by in
   1874..2661    +  CDS            bla(M) (fragment): β-lactamase lacking the signal sequence; bla(M); allows cytosolic expression of β-lactamase
   2668..2733    +  CDS            3xFLAG: three tandem FLAG® epitope tags, followed by an enterokinase cleavage site
   2793..2848    +  polyA_signal   β-globin poly(A) signal: rabbit β-globin polyadenylation signal (Gil and Proudfoot, 1987)
   3362..5043    -  rep_origin     oriP (fragment): Epstein-Barr virus oriP replication origin (Yates et al., 2000)
   5170..5274    +  promoter       AmpR promoter: bla
   5275..6135    +  CDS            AmpR: β-lactamase; bla; confers resistance to ampicillin, carbenicillin, and related antibiotics
   6306..6894    +  rep_origin     ori: high-copy-number ColE1/pMB1/pBR322/pUC origin of replication
   7077..7169    +  CDS            lacI (fragment): lac repressor; lacI; The lac repressor binds to the lac operator to inhibit transcription in E. coli. This inhibition can be relieved by adding lactose or isopropyl-β-D-thiogalactopyranoside (IPTG).
   7182..7203    +  protein_bind   CAP binding site: CAP binding activates transcription in the presence of cAMP. E. coli catabolite activator protein
   7218..7248    +  promoter       lac promoter: promoter for the E. coli lac operon
   7256..7272    +  protein_bind   lac operator: The lac repressor binds to the lac operator to inhibit transcription in E. coli. This inhibition can be relieved by adding lactose or isopropyl-β-D-thiogalactopyranoside (IPTG). lac repressor encoded by lacI
   7342..7358    +  promoter       tet promoter (fragment): E. coli promoter for tetracycline efflux protein gene
   7368..7393    -  CDS            bla(M) (fragment): β-lactamase lacking the signal sequence; bla(M); allows cytosolic expression of β-lactamase
   7567..7946    +  enhancer       CMV enhancer: human cytomegalovirus immediate early enhancer
   7948..8147    +  promoter       CMV promoter: human cytomegalovirus (CMV) immediate early promoter
   8215..8253    +  misc_feature   Ad SA (fragment): adenovirus major late transcript splice acceptor (Friedrich and Soriano, 1991)
   8286..153     -  CDS            PTP (fragment) (across the origin): TERM_ADE02 - Experimental evidence at protein level: Swiss-Prot protein existence level 1. Protein covalently bound to the viral DNA that acts as a primer for viral genomic replication by DNA strand displacement. Assembles on the viral origin of replication in an initiation complex with viral polymerase, DBP, host NFIA and host POU2F1/OCT1. During initiation, the polymerase covalently couples the first dCTP with Ser- 580 of pTP. The terminal protein stimulates the template activity over 20 fold compared to protein-free templates. Neo-synthesized viral genomes are linked to two preterminal prot
