[The description below was written by a language model from this plasmid's Addgene catalogue record and pLannotate feature annotations shown in this document.]
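Description:
GEST-COMP-blac-flag-his is a mammalian expression plasmid built on the pTT3 backbone for producing a secreted, pentameric form of the ectodomain of the Plasmodium falciparum gamete egress and sporozoite traversal protein (GEST, PF3D7_1449000). It is propagated in E. coli through a high-copy ColE1/pUC-type origin with ampicillin selection. It also carries an Epstein-Barr virus oriP element, which supports episomal maintenance in cells that supply EBNA1. No mammalian selection marker is annotated, which fits transient transfection use.

Expression is driven by the CMV enhancer/promoter, followed by adenovirus-derived leader and splice sequences and a chimeric intron, and is terminated by the rabbit β-globin polyadenylation signal. The open reading frame begins with an exogenous mouse immunoglobulin heavy chain signal peptide that directs secretion. The 684 bp GEST insert follows, cloned between retained NotI and AscI sites. All potential N-linked glycosylation sequons (NXT/S) in the insert are changed to NXA, so the parasite protein is not inappropriately glycosylated in mammalian cells. Downstream, in frame, are rat Cd4 domains 3 and 4, the pentamerising coiled-coil region of cartilage oligomeric matrix protein (COMP), a signal-less β-lactamase, a 3xFLAG tag and a 6xHis tag. The His tag is listed in the catalogue entry but is not annotated in the feature tables.

Pentamerisation raises binding avidity, and the β-lactamase offers an enzymatic readout, so the product is suited as a probe for detecting weak extracellular protein interactions. The associated publication screened sporozoite membrane protein interactions. The two sequence records differ by only 2 nt and give the same annotation. Short hits such as BlpR, lacI and the adenoviral terminal protein are probably spurious matches or backbone remnants.
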