Addgene plasmid #111015: GEST-COMP-blac-flag-his
Purpose: Expresses pentamerised full-length protein ectodomain with no N-linked glycans in mammalian cells. Contains a C-terminal rat Cd4 d3+4 tag, COMP pentamerisation domain, flag- and 6xHis tags.
Depositing lab: Gavin Wright. Depositing organization: Wellcome Sanger Institute. Publication: Systematic Identification of Plasmodium Falciparum Sporozoite Membrane Protein Interactions Reveals an Essential Role for the p24 Complex in Host Infection. Knockel J, Dundas K, Yang ASP, Galaway F, Metcalf T, Gemert GV, Sauerwein RW, Rayner JC, Billker O, Wright GJ. Mol Cell Proteomics. 2021;20:100038. doi: 10.1074/mcp.RA120.002432. Epub 2021 Jan 27. PubMed 33515807.
Backbone
  Vector backbone: pTT3
  Backbone manufacturer: pTT3 was obtained from Yves Durocher, National Research Council of Canada-Biotechnology Research Institute
  Backbone size w/o insert (bp): 7661
  Vector type: Mammalian Expression
Growth in bacteria
  Bacterial resistance: Ampicillin, 100 μg/mL
  Growth temperature: 37°C
  Growth strain: DH5alpha
  Copy number: Unknown
Gene/Insert
  Gene/Insert name: gamete egress and sporozoite traversal protein (GEST) (alt name: PF3D7_1449000)
  Insert size (bp): 684
  Mutation: All NXT/S sites mutated to NXA, where X is any amino acid except Proline
  Entrez Gene: PF3D7_1449000 (a.k.a. PF3D7_1449000, PF14_0467)
  Promoter: CMV
  Tag / fusion protein: Exogenous signal peptide of mouse origin (N terminal on insert); rat Cd4d3+4, beta-lactamase, triple FLAG tag, 6xHis tag (C terminal on insert)
  Cloning method: Restriction Enzyme; 5′ cloning site Not1 (not destroyed); 3′ cloning site Asc1 (not destroyed)
Terms and licenses: Academic/Nonprofit Terms; Industry Terms: Not Available to Industry
How to cite: GEST-COMP-blac-flag-his was a gift from Gavin Wright (Addgene plasmid # 111015 ; http://n2t.net/addgene:111015 ; RRID:Addgene_111015)
